Addgene plasmid #39043: LHPP
Purpose: Bacterial expression for structure determination; may not be full ORF
Depositing lab: Nicola Burgess-Brown. Depositing organization: University of Oxford.
Backbone
  Vector backbone: pNIC28-Bsa4
  Backbone manufacturer: SGC
  Vector type: Bacterial Expression
Growth in bacteria
  Bacterial resistance: Kanamycin, 50 μg/mL
  Growth temperature: 37°C
  Growth strain: Mach1
  Copy number: Low Copy
Gene/Insert
  Gene/Insert name: LHPP (alt names: phospholysine phosphohistidine inorganic pyrophosphate phosphatase; PDB:2X4D)
  Species: H. sapiens (human)
  Insert size (bp): 904
  Mutation: Surface mutant for crystallization: Q58K59 -> AA; R155K; K160E161 -> AA
  Entrez Gene: LHPP (a.k.a. HDHD2B)
  Tag / fusion protein: His Tev (N terminal on insert)
  Cloning method: Ligation Independent Cloning
  Sequencing primers: 5′ T7; 3′ T7-term
Terms and licenses: Academic/Nonprofit Terms; Industry Terms: Not Available to Industry
How to cite: LHPP was a gift from Nicola Burgess-Brown (Addgene plasmid # 39043 ; http://n2t.net/addgene:39043 ; RRID:Addgene_39043)
