[The description below was written by a language model from this plasmid's Addgene catalogue record.]
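Description:
LHPP is a bacterial expression plasmid built on the pNIC28-Bsa4 backbone from the SGC, made to produce recombinant human protein for structure determination. It is maintained in E. coli under kanamycin selection and is recorded as low copy; the origin of replication is not stated in the record. The insert was introduced by ligation-independent cloning. The promoter is not listed explicitly, but the recommended sequencing primers (T7 forward and T7 terminator reverse) indicate that the insert lies between T7 promoter and terminator elements, an arrangement normally used for inducible expression in hosts that supply T7 RNA polymerase.

The payload is an approximately 900 bp insert encoding human LHPP (phospholysine phosphohistidine inorganic pyrophosphate phosphatase, also known as HDHD2B). The record cautions that it may not represent the full open reading frame, as is common for constructs whose boundaries are optimised for crystallography. The protein carries an N-terminal His tag followed by a TEV protease site, which allows purification by immobilised metal affinity chromatography and subsequent removal of the tag. The coding sequence is not wild type. It is described as a surface mutant for crystallization, with Q58 and K59 replaced by alanines, an R155K substitution, and K160 and E161 replaced by alanines. Replacing flexible charged or polar surface residues with alanine is a typical surface-engineering strategy to promote crystal contacts. The record links the construct to a deposited PDB structure, consistent with its use for producing crystallisation-grade LHPP. No feature table was provided, so this description rests on the catalogue fields alone.
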