>Addgene plasmid #39043 | LHPP | depositor partial sequence | sequence record 49101 | LHPP sequence 904 bps
ATGCACCATCATCATCATCATTCTTCTGGTGTAGATCTGGGTACCGAGAACCTGTACTTCCAATCCATGG
CACCGTGGGGCAAGCGGCTGGCTGGCGTGCGCGGGGTGCTGCTTGACATCTCGGGCGTGCTGTACGACAG
CGGCGCGGGCGGCGGCACGGCCATCGCCGGCTCGGTGGAGGCGGTGGCCAGACTGAAGCGTTCCCGGCTG
AAGGTGAGGTTCTGCACCAACGAGTCGGCCGCCTCCCGGGCAGAGCTGGTGGGGCAGCTTCAGAGGCTGG
GATTTGACATCTCTGAGCAGGAGGTGACCGCCCCGGCACCAGCTGCCTGCCAGATCCTGAAGGAGCGAGG
CCTGCGACCATACCTGCTCATCCATGACGGAGTCCGCTCAGAATTTGATCAGATCGACACATCCAACCCA
AACTGTGTGGTAATTGCAGACGCAGGAGAAAGCTTTTCTTATCAAAACATGAATAACGCCTTCCAGGTGC
TCATGGAGCTGGAAAAACCTGTGCTCATATCACTGGGAAAAGGGCGTTACTACGCTGCCACCTCTGGCCT
GATGCTGGACGTTGGTCCCTACATGAAGGCGCTTGAGTATGCCTGTGGCATCAAAGCCGAGGTGGTGGGG
AAGCCTTCTCCTGAGTTTTTCAAGTCTGCCCTGCAAGCGATAGGAGTGGAAGCCCACCAGGCCGTCATGA
TTGGGGACGATATCGTGGGCGACGTCGGCGGTGCCCAGCGGTGTGGAATGAGAGCGCTGCAGGTGCGCAC
CGGGAAGTTCAGGCCCAGTGACGAGCACCATCCGGAAGTGAAGGCTGATGGGTACGTGGACAACCTCGCA
GAGGCAGTGGACCTGCTGCTGCAGCACGCCGACAAGTGACAGTAAAGGTGGATACGGATCCGAA
