>Addgene plasmid #39043 | LHPP | addgene partial sequence | sequence record 53091 | T7 5'-TAATACGACTCACTATAGGG-3'
TTTTGTTTACTTTAAGAAGGAGATATACATATGCACCATCATCATCATCATTCTTCTGGTGTAGATCTGG
GTACCGAGAACCTGTACTTCCAATCCATGGCACCGTGGGGCAAGCGGCTGGCTGGCGTGCGCGGGGTGCT
GCTTGACATCTCGGGCGTGCTGTACGACAGCGGCGCGGGCGGCGGCACGGCCATCGCCGGCTCGGTGGAG
GCGGTGGCCAGACTGAAGCGTTCCCGGCTGAAGGTGAGGTTCTGCACCAACGAGTCGGCCGCCTCCCGGG
CAGAGCTGGTGGGGCAGCTTCAGAGGCTGGGATTTGACATCTCTGAGCAGGAGGTGACCGCCCCGGCACC
AGCTGCCTGCCAGATCCTGAAGGAGCGAGGCCTGCGACCATACCTGCTCATCCATGACGGAGTCCGCTCA
GAATTTGATCAGATCGACACATCCAACCCAAACTGTGTGGTAATTGCAGACGCAGGAGAAAGCTTTTCTT
ATCAAAACATGAATAACGCCTTCCAGGTGCTCATGGAGCTGGAAAAACCTGTGCTCATATCACTGGGAAA
AGGGCGTTACTACGCTGCCACCTCTGGCCTGATGCTGGACGTTGGTCCCTACATGAAGGCGCTTGAGTAT
GCCTGTGGCATCAAAGCCGAGGTGGTGGGGAAGCCTTCTCCTGAGTTTTTCAAGTCTGCCCTGCAAGCGA
TAGGAGTGGAAGCCCACCAGGCCGTCATGATTGGGGACGATATCGTGGGCGACGTCGGCGGTGCCCAGCG
GTGTGGAATGAGAGCGCTGCAGGTGCGCACCGGGAAGTTCAGGCCCAGTGACGAGCACCATCCGGAAGTG
AAGGCTGATGGGTACGTGGACAACCTCGCAGAGGCAGTGGACCTGCTGCTGCAGCACGCCGACAAGTGAC
AGTAAAGG
