>Addgene plasmid #39043 | LHPP | addgene partial sequence | sequence record 53375 | T7_term
TGCGGCCGCTTGAAAGGCGACGGAGCTCGAATTCGGATCCGTATCCACCTTTACTGTCACTTGTCGGCGT
GCTGCAGCAGCAGGTCCACTGCCTCTGCGAGGTTGTCCACGTACCCATCAGCCTTCACTTCCGGATGGTG
CTCGTCACTGGGCCTGAACTTCCCGGTGCGCACCTGCAGCGCTCTCATTCCACACCGCTGGGCACCGCCG
ACGTCGCCCACGATATCGTCCCCAATCATGACGGCCTGGTGGGCTTCCACTCCTATCGCTTGCAGGGCAG
ACTTGAAAAACTCAGGAGAAGGCTTCCCCACCACCTCGGCTTTGATGCCACAGGCATACTCAAGCGCCTT
CATGTAGGGACCAACGTCCAGCATCAGGCCAGAGGTGGCAGCGTAGTAACGCCCTTTTCCCAGTGATATG
AGCACAGGTTTTTCCAGCTCCATGAGCACCTGGAAGGCGTTATTCATGTTTTGATAAGAAAAGCTTTCTC
CTGCGTCTGCAATTACCACACAGTTTGGGTTGGATGTGTCGATCTGATCAAATTCTGAGCGGACTCCGTC
ATGGATGAGCAGGTATGGTCGCAGGCCTCGCTCCTTCAGGATCTGGCAGGCAGCTGGTGCCGGGGCGGTC
ACCTCCTGCTCAGAGATGTCAAATCCCAGCCTCTGAAGCTGCCCCACCA
